Addgene plasmid #103956: APBA3_PDZ_1
Purpose: Protein expression and purification of XIIL2 PDZ1 domain
Depositing lab: Sachdev Sidhu. Depositing organization: University of Toronto. Publication: A specificity map for the PDZ domain family. Tonikian R, Zhang Y, Sazinsky SL, Currell B, Yeh JH, Reva B, Held HA, Appleton BA, Evangelista M, Wu Y, Xin X, Chan AC, Seshagiri S, Lasky LA, Sander C, Boone C, Bader GD, Sidhu SS. PLoS Biol. 2008 Sep 30;6(9):e239. doi: 10.1371/journal.pbio.0060239. PubMed 18828675.
Backbone
  Vector backbone: pGEX-6P-1
  Backbone size w/o insert (bp): 4984
  Vector type: Bacterial Expression
Growth in bacteria
  Bacterial resistance: Ampicillin, 100 μg/mL
  Growth temperature: 37°C
  Growth strain: DH5alpha
  Copy number: Unknown
Gene/Insert
  Gene/Insert name: APBA3 (alt name: XIIL2 PDZ1)
  Species: H. sapiens (human)
  Entrez Gene: APBA3 (a.k.a. MGC:15815, X11L2, mint3)
  Promoter: tac
  Tag / fusion protein: GST (N terminal on backbone)
  Cloning method: Restriction Enzyme; 5′ cloning site unknown (unknown if destroyed); 3′ cloning site unknown (unknown if destroyed)
  Sequencing primers: 5′ pGEX Fwd
Terms and licenses: Academic/Nonprofit Terms; Industry Terms: Not Available to Industry
How to cite: APBA3_PDZ_1 was a gift from Sachdev Sidhu (Addgene plasmid # 103956 ; http://n2t.net/addgene:103956 ; RRID:Addgene_103956)
