[The description below was written by a language model from this plasmid's Addgene catalogue record and pLannotate feature annotations shown in this document.]
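Description:
APBA3_PDZ_1 is a bacterial expression plasmid built on the pGEX-6P-1 backbone for producing the first PDZ domain of human APBA3 (also known as X11L2 or Mint3) as a glutathione S-transferase fusion in E. coli. The sequenced record is about 5.3 kb. It replicates from a ColE1/pMB1-type origin and is selected with ampicillin through the β-lactamase gene and its own promoter. Short annotated fragments of rop and the pBR322 bom region, a lac promoter/lacZα segment and a small E. coli yciV fragment are backbone remnants rather than functional payload.

The expression cassette begins with the hybrid tac promoter followed by a lac operator, so transcription is held off by the lac repressor, which is supplied from the plasmid's own lacI gene, and is switched on with IPTG. Downstream lies the Schistosoma japonicum GST open reading frame. After a short linker region that the feature table leaves unannotated comes a roughly 330 bp fragment of the APBA3 coding sequence, corresponding to the PDZ1 domain rather than the full-length protein. GST sits at the N terminus, which allows the fusion to be captured on glutathione affinity resin. The insert was introduced by restriction cloning, but the record does not state which sites were used.

The stated purpose is expression and purification of the isolated PDZ domain. The plasmid comes from a collection associated with a study that mapped peptide-binding specificity across the PDZ domain family, where recombinant GST-PDZ proteins of this kind would serve as purified binding reagents.
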