Features (pLannotate 1.2.2; 17 found; start..end, strand, type, name):
      1..29      +  promoter       tac promoter: strong E. coli promoter; hybrid between the trp and lac UV5 promoters
     37..53      +  protein_bind   lac operator: The lac repressor binds to the lac operator to inhibit transcription in E. coli. This inhibition can be relieved by adding lactose or isopropyl-β-D-thiogalactopyranoside (IPTG). lac repressor encoded by lacI
     76..729     +  CDS            GST26_SCHJA: Experimental evidence at protein level: Swiss-Prot protein existence level 1. GST isoenzymes appear to play a central role in the parasite detoxification system. Other functions are also suspected including a role in increasing the solubility of haematin in the parasite gut. From Schistosoma japonicum (Blood fluke).
    769..1095    +  CDS            APBA3 (fragment): APBA3_HUMAN - Also known as MINT3, X11L2. Experimental evidence at protein level: Swiss-Prot protein existence level 1. May modulate processing of the amyloid-beta precursor protein (APP) and hence formation of APP-beta. May enhance the activity of HIF1A in macrophages by inhibiting the activity of HIF1AN. From Homo sapiens (Human).
   1136..1175    +  CDS            rop (fragment): Rop protein, which maintains plasmids at low copy number; rop
   1277..1317    +  misc_feature   bom (fragment): basis of mobility region from pBR322
   1422..1526    +  promoter       AmpR promoter: bla
   1527..2387    +  CDS            AmpR: β-lactamase; bla; confers resistance to ampicillin, carbenicillin, and related antibiotics
   2558..3146    +  rep_origin     ori: high-copy-number ColE1/pMB1/pBR322/pUC origin of replication
   3332..3383    -  misc_feature   bom (fragment): basis of mobility region from pBR322
   3390..3467    +  promoter       lacI promoter: lacI
   3468..4550    +  CDS            lacI: lac repressor; lacI; The lac repressor binds to the lac operator to inhibit transcription in E. coli. This inhibition can be relieved by adding lactose or isopropyl-β-D-thiogalactopyranoside (IPTG).
   4563..4584    +  protein_bind   CAP binding site: CAP binding activates transcription in the presence of cAMP. E. coli catabolite activator protein
   4599..4629    +  promoter       lac promoter: promoter for the E. coli lac operon
   4637..4653    +  protein_bind   lac operator: The lac repressor binds to the lac operator to inhibit transcription in E. coli. This inhibition can be relieved by adding lactose or isopropyl-β-D-thiogalactopyranoside (IPTG). lac repressor encoded by lacI
   4673..4846    +  CDS            lacZα: LacZα fragment of β-galactosidase; lacZ fragment
   5110..5226    -  CDS            yciV (fragment): RNAAM_ECOLI - Also known as trpH From Escherichia coli (strain K12).
>Addgene plasmid #103956 | APBA3_PDZ_1 | addgene full sequence | sequence record 200414 | Addgene NGS Result
TTGACAATTAATCATCGGCTCGTATAATGTGTGGAATTGTGAGCGGATAACAATTTCACACAGGAAACAG
TATTCATGTCCCCTATACTAGGTTATTGGAAAATTAAGGGCCTTGTGCAACCCACTCGACTTCTTTTGGA
ATATCTTGAAGAAAAATATGAAGAGCATTTGTATGAGCGCGATGAAGGTGATAAATGGCGAAACAAAAAG
TTTGAATTGGGTTTGGAGTTTCCCAATCTTCCTTATTATATTGATGGTGATGTTAAATTAACACAGTCTA
TGGCCATCATACGTTATATAGCTGACAAGCACAACATGTTGGGTGGTTGTCCAAAAGAGCGTGCAGAGAT
TTCAATGCTTGAAGGAGCGGTTTTGGATATTAGATACGGTGTTTCGAGAATTGCATATAGTAAAGACTTT
GAAACTCTCAAAGTTGATTTTCTTAGCAAGCTACCTGAAATGCTGAAAATGTTCGAAGATCGTTTATGTC
ATAAAACATATTTAAATGGTGATCATGTAACCCATCCTGACTTCATGTTGTATGACGCTCTTGATGTTGT
TTTATACATGGACCCAATGTGCCTGGATGCGTTCCCAAAATTAGTTTGTTTTAAAAAACGTATTGAAGCT
ATCCCACAAATTGATAAGTACTTGAAATCCAGCAAGTATATAGCATGGCCTTTGCAGGGCTGGCAAGCCA
CGTTTGGTGGTGGCGACCATCCTCCAAAATCGGATCTGGAAGTTCTGTTCCAGGGGCCCCTGGGATCCAA
TGGGGACCTGGACCACTTCTCCAACAGTGACAACTGCCGGGAGGTGCACCTCGAGAAGCGGCGAGGGGAG
GGCCTGGGCGTGGCCCTGGTGGAGTCGGGCTGGGGCTCCCTGCTGCCCACAGCCGTCATCGCCAACCTGC
TGCACGGGGGGCCTGCTGAGCGCTCGGGGGCCCTCAGCATCGGGGACCGCCTGACCGCCATCAACGGGAC
CAGCCTGGTGGGGCTGCCCCTGGCTGCGTGCCAGGCCGCTGTCCGCGAGACGAAGTCGCAGACGTCGGTG
ACACTCAGCATCGTCCACTGCCCTCCCGTCACCACCGCCATCATCTGAGTCGACTCGAGCGGCCGCATCG
TGACTGACTGACGATCTGCCTCGCGCGTTTCGGTGATGACGGTGAAAACCTCTGACACATGCAGCTCCCG
GAGACGGTCACAGCTTGTCTGTAAGCGGATGCCGGGAGCAGACAAGCCCGTCAGGGCGCGTCAGCGGGTG
TTGGCGGGTGTCGGGGCGCAGCCATGACCCAGTCACGTAGCGATAGCGGAGTGTATAATTCTTGAAGACG
AAAGGGCCTCGTGATACGCCTATTTTTATAGGTTAATGTCATGATAATAATGGTTTCTTAGACGTCAGGT
GGCACTTTTCGGGGAAATGTGCGCGGAACCCCTATTTGTTTATTTTTCTAAATACATTCAAATATGTATC
CGCTCATGAGACAATAACCCTGATAAATGCTTCAATAATATTGAAAAAGGAAGAGTATGAGTATTCAACA
TTTCCGTGTCGCCCTTATTCCCTTTTTTGCGGCATTTTGCCTTCCTGTTTTTGCTCACCCAGAAACGCTG
GTGAAAGTAAAAGATGCTGAAGATCAGTTGGGTGCACGAGTGGGTTACATCGAACTGGATCTCAACAGCG
GTAAGATCCTTGAGAGTTTTCGCCCCGAAGAACGTTTTCCAATGATGAGCACTTTTAAAGTTCTGCTATG
TGGCGCGGTATTATCCCGTGTTGACGCCGGGCAAGAGCAACTCGGTCGCCGCATACACTATTCTCAGAAT
GACTTGGTTGAGTACTCACCAGTCACAGAAAAGCATCTTACGGATGGCATGACAGTAAGAGAATTATGCA
GTGCTGCCATAACCATGAGTGATAACACTGCGGCCAACTTACTTCTGACAACGATCGGAGGACCGAAGGA
GCTAACCGCTTTTTTGCACAACATGGGGGATCATGTAACTCGCCTTGATCGTTGGGAACCGGAGCTGAAT
GAAGCCATACCAAACGACGAGCGTGACACCACGATGCCTGCAGCAATGGCAACAACGTTGCGCAAACTAT
TAACTGGCGAACTACTTACTCTAGCTTCCCGGCAACAATTAATAGACTGGATGGAGGCGGATAAAGTTGC
AGGACCACTTCTGCGCTCGGCCCTTCCGGCTGGCTGGTTTATTGCTGATAAATCTGGAGCCGGTGAGCGT
GGGTCTCGCGGTATCATTGCAGCACTGGGGCCAGATGGTAAGCCCTCCCGTATCGTAGTTATCTACACGA
CGGGGAGTCAGGCAACTATGGATGAACGAAATAGACAGATCGCTGAGATAGGTGCCTCACTGATTAAGCA
TTGGTAACTGTCAGACCAAGTTTACTCATATATACTTTAGATTGATTTAAAACTTCATTTTTAATTTAAA
AGGATCTAGGTGAAGATCCTTTTTGATAATCTCATGACCAAAATCCCTTAACGTGAGTTTTCGTTCCACT
GAGCGTCAGACCCCGTAGAAAAGATCAAAGGATCTTCTTGAGATCCTTTTTTTCTGCGCGTAATCTGCTG
CTTGCAAACAAAAAAACCACCGCTACCAGCGGTGGTTTGTTTGCCGGATCAAGAGCTACCAACTCTTTTT
CCGAAGGTAACTGGCTTCAGCAGAGCGCAGATACCAAATACTGTCCTTCTAGTGTAGCCGTAGTTAGGCC
ACCACTTCAAGAACTCTGTAGCACCGCCTACATACCTCGCTCTGCTAATCCTGTTACCAGTGGCTGCTGC
CAGTGGCGATAAGTCGTGTCTTACCGGGTTGGACTCAAGACGATAGTTACCGGATAAGGCGCAGCGGTCG
GGCTGAACGGGGGGTTCGTGCACACAGCCCAGCTTGGAGCGAACGACCTACACCGAACTGAGATACCTAC
AGCGTGAGCTATGAGAAAGCGCCACGCTTCCCGAAGGGAGAAAGGCGGACAGGTATCCGGTAAGCGGCAG
GGTCGGAACAGGAGAGCGCACGAGGGAGCTTCCAGGGGGAAACGCCTGGTATCTTTATAGTCCTGTCGGG
TTTCGCCACCTCTGACTTGAGCGTCGATTTTTGTGATGCTCGTCAGGGGGGCGGAGCCTATGGAAAAACG
CCAGCAACGCGGCCTTTTTACGGTTCCTGGCCTTTTGCTGGCCTTTTGCTCACATGTTCTTTCCTGCGTT
ATCCCCTGATTCTGTGGATAACCGTATTACCGCCTTTGAGTGAGCTGATACCGCTCGCCGCAGCCGAACG
ACCGAGCGCAGCGAGTCAGTGAGCGAGGAAGCGGAAGAGCGCCTGATGCGGTATTTTCTCCTTACGCATC
TGTGCGGTATTTCACACCGCATAAATTCCGACACCATCGAATGGCGCAAAACCTTTCGCGGTATGGCATG
ATAGCGCCCGGAAGAGAGTCAATTCAGGGTGGTGAATGTGAAACCAGTAACGTTATACGATGTCGCAGAG
TATGCCGGTGTCTCTTATCAGACCGTTTCCCGCGTGGTGAACCAGGCCAGCCACGTTTCTGCGAAAACGC
GGGAAAAAGTGGAAGCGGCGATGGCGGAGCTGAATTACATTCCCAACCGCGTGGCACAACAACTGGCGGG
CAAACAGTCGTTGCTGATTGGCGTTGCCACCTCCAGTCTGGCCCTGCACGCGCCGTCGCAAATTGTCGCG
GCGATTAAATCTCGCGCCGATCAACTGGGTGCCAGCGTGGTGGTGTCGATGGTAGAACGAAGCGGCGTCG
AAGCCTGTAAAGCGGCGGTGCACAATCTTCTCGCGCAACGCGTCAGTGGGCTGATCATTAACTATCCGCT
GGATGACCAGGATGCCATTGCTGTGGAAGCTGCCTGCACTAATGTTCCGGCGTTATTTCTTGATGTCTCT
GACCAGACACCCATCAACAGTATTATTTTCTCCCATGAAGACGGTACGCGACTGGGCGTGGAGCATCTGG
TCGCATTGGGTCACCAGCAAATCGCGCTGTTAGCGGGCCCATTAAGTTCTGTCTCGGCGCGTCTGCGTCT
GGCTGGCTGGCATAAATATCTCACTCGCAATCAAATTCAGCCGATAGCGGAACGGGAAGGCGACTGGAGT
GCCATGTCCGGTTTTCAACAAACCATGCAAATGCTGAATGAGGGCATCGTTCCCACTGCGATGCTGGTTG
CCAACGATCAGATGGCGCTGGGCGCAATGCGCGCCATTACCGAGTCCGGGCTGCGCGTTGGTGCGGATAT
CTCGGTAGTGGGATACGACGATACCGAAGACAGCTCATGTTATATCCCGCCGTTAACCACCATCAAACAG
GATTTTCGCCTGCTGGGGCAAACCAGCGTGGACCGCTTGCTGCAACTCTCTCAGGGCCAGGCGGTGAAGG
GCAATCAGCTGTTGCCCGTCTCACTGGTGAAAAGAAAAACCACGCTAGCGCCCAATACGCAAACCGCCTC
TCCCCGCGCGTTGGCCGATTCATTAATGCAGCTGGCACGACAGGTTTCCCGACTGGAAAGCGGGCAGTGA
GCGCAACGCAATTAATGTAAGTTAGCTCACTCATTAGGCACCCCAGGCTTTACACTTTATGCTTCCGGCT
CGTATGTTGTGTGGAATTGTGAGCGGATAACAATTTCACACAGGAAACAGCTATGACCATGATTACGGAT
TCACTGGCCGTCGTTTTACAACGTCGTGACTGGGAAAACCCTGGCGTTACCCAACTTAATCGCCTTGCAG
CACATCCCCCTTTCGCCAGCTGGCGTAATAGCGAAGAGGCCCGCACCGATCGCCCTTCCCAACAGTTGCG
CAGCCTGAATGGCGAATGGCGCTTTGCCTGGTTTCCGGCACCAGAAGCGGTGCCGGAAAGCTGGCTGGAG
TGCGATCTTCCTGAGGCCGATACTGTCGTCGTCCCCTCAAACTGGCAGATGCACGGTTACGATGCGCCCA
TCTACACCAACGTGACCTATCCCATTACGGTCAATCCGCCGTTTGTTCCCACGGAGAATCCGACGGGTTG
TTACTCGCTCACATTTAATGTTGATGAAAGCTGGCTACAGGAAGGCCAGACGCGAATTATTTTTGATGGC
GTTGGAATTAGCTTATCGACTGCACGGTGCACCAATGCTTCTGGCGTCAGGCAGCCATCGGAAGCTGTGG
TATGGCTGTGCAGGTCGTAAATCACTGCATAATTCGTGTCGCTCAAGGCGCACTCCCGTTCTGGATAATG
TTTTTTGCGCCGACATCATAACGGTTCTGGCAAATATTCTGAAATGAGCTG
